>Addgene plasmid #86843 | FLAG-LoxP-PURO-LoxP-HaloTERT WT HR Donor | addgene full sequence | sequence record 174395 | Addgene NGS Result
TCGCGCGTTTCGGTGATGACGGTGAAAACCTCTGACACATGCAGCTCCCGGAGACGGTCACAGCTTGTCT
GTAAGCGGATGCCGGGAGCAGACAAGCCCGTCAGGGCGCGTCAGCGGGTGTTGGCGGGTGTCGGGGCTGG
CTTAACTATGCGGCATCAGAGCAGATTGTACTGAGAGTGCACCATATGCGGTGTGAAATACCGCACAGAT
GCGTAAGGAGAAAATACCGCATCAGGCGCCATTCGCCATTCAGGCTGCGCAACTGTTGGGAAGGGCGATC
GGTGCGGGCCTCTTCGCTATTACGCCAGCTGGCGAAAGGGGGATGTGCTGCAAGGCGATTAAGTTGGGTA
ACGCCAGGGTTTTCCCAGTCACGACGTTGTAAAACGACGGCCAGTGAATTGACGCGTATTGGGATGGAAC
AGTGGCCGTGTGGCTTCTACTGCTGGGCTGGAAGTCGGGCCTCCTAGCTCTGCAGTCCGAGGCTTGGAGC
CAGGTGCCTGGACCCCGAGGTTGCCCTCCACCCTGTGCGGGCGGGATGTGACCAGATGTTGGCCTCATCT
GCCAGACAGAGTGCCGGGGCCCAGGGTCAAGGCCGTTGTGGCTGGTGTGAGGCGCCCGGTGCGCGGCCAG
CAGGAGCGCCTGGCTCCATTTCCCACCCTTTCTCGACGGGACCGCCCCGGTGGGTGATTAACAGATTTGG
GGTGGTTTGCTCATGGTGGGGACCCCTCGCCGCCTGAGAACCTGCAAAGAGAAATGACGGGCCTGTGTCA
AGGAGCCCAAGTCGCGGGGAAGTGTTGCAGGGAGGCACTCCGGGAGGTCCCGCGTGCCCGTCCAGGGAGC
AATGCGTCCTCGGGTTCGTCCCCAGCCGCGTCTACGCGCCTCCGTCCTCCCCTTCACGTCCGGCATTCGT
GGTGCCCGGAGCCCGACGCCCCGCGTCCGGACCTGGAGGCAGCCCTGGGTCTCCGGATCAGGCCAGCGGC
CAAAGGGTCGCCGCACGCACCTGTTCCCAGGGCCTCCACATCATGGCCCCTCCCTCGGGTTACCCCACAG
CCTAGGCCGATTCGACCTCTCTCCGCTGGGGCCCTCGCTGGCGTCCCTGCACCCTGGGAGCGCGAGCGGC
GCGCGGGCGGGGAAGCGCGGCCCAGACCCCCGGGTCCGCCCGGAGCAGCTGCGCTGTCGGGGCCAGGCCG
GGCTCCCAGTGGATTCGCGGGCACAGACGCCCAGGACCGCGCTTCCCACGTGGCGGAGGGACTGGGGACC
CGGGCACCCGTCCTGCCCCTTCACCTTCCAGCTCCGCCTCCTCCGCGCGGACCCCGCCCCGTCCCGACCC
CTCCCGGGTCCCCGGCCCAGCCCCCTCCGGGCCCTCCCAGCCCCTCCCCTTCCTTTCCGCGGCCCCGCCC
TCTCCTCGCGGCGCGAGTTTCAGGCAGCGCTGCGTCCTGCTGCGCACGTGGGAAGCCCTGGCCCCGGCCA
CCCCCGCGATGGACTACAAAGACCATGACGGTGATTATAAAGATCATGATATCGATTACAAGGATGACGA
TGACAAGATAACTTCGTATAATGTATGCTATACGAAGTTATAAGCTTCACACAAAAAACCAACACACAGA
TGTAATGAAAATAAAGATATTTTATTTCAGGCACCGGGCTTGCGGGTCATGCACCAGGTGCGCGGTCCTT
CGGGCACCTCGACGTCGGCGGTGACGGTGAAGCCGAGCCGCTCGTAGAAGGGGAGGTTGCGGGGCGCGGA
GGTCTCCAGGAAGGCGGGCACCCCGGCGCGCTCGGCCGCCTCCACTCCGGGGAGCACGACGGCGCTGCCC
AGACCCTTGCCCTGGTGGTCGGGCGAGACGCCGACGGTGGCCAGGAACCACGCGGGCTCCTTGGGCCGGT
GCGGCGCCAGGAGGCCTTCCATCTGTTGCTGCGCGGCCAGCCGGGAACCGCTCAACTCGGCCATGCGCGG
GCCGATCTCGGCGAACACCGCCCCCGCTTCGACGCTCTCCGGCGTGGTCCAGACCGCCACCGCGGCGCCG
TCGTCCGCGACCCACACCTTGCCGATGTCGAGCCCGACGCGCGTGAGGAAGAGTTCTTGCAGCTCGGTGA
CCCGCTCGATGTGGCGGTCCGGATCGACGGTGTGGCGCGTGGCGGGGTAGTCGGCGAACGCGGCGGCGAG
GGTGCGTACGGCCCTGGGGACGTCGTCGCGGGTGGCGAGGCGCACCGTGGGCTTGTACTCGGTCATGAGC
TTTTTGCAAAAGCCTAGGCCTCCAAAAAAGCCTCCTCACTACTTCTGGAATAGCTCAGAGGCCGAGGCGG
CCTCGGCCTCTGCATAAATAAAAAAAATTAGTCAGCCATGGGGCGGAGAATGGGCGGAACTGGGCGGAGT
TAGGGGCGGGATGGGCGGAGTTAGGGGCGGGACTATGGTTGCTGACTAATTGAGATGCATGCTTTGCATA
CTTCTGCCTGCTGGGGAGCCTGGGGACTTTCCACACCTGGTTGCTGACTAATTGAGATGCATGCTTTGCA
TACTTCTGCCTGCTGGGGAGCCTGGGGACTTTCCACACCGGATCCATAACTTCGTATAATGTATGCTATA
CGAAGTTATCCGGTACCATGGCAGAAATCGGTACTGGCTTTCCATTCGACCCCCATTATGTGGAAGTCCT
GGGCGAGCGCATGCACTACGTCGATGTTGGTCCGCGCGATGGCACCCCTGTGCTGTTCCTGCACGGTAAC
CCGACCTCCTCCTACGTGTGGCGCAACATCATCCCGCATGTTGCACCGACCCATCGCTGCATTGCTCCAG
ACCTGATCGGTATGGGCAAATCCGACAAACCAGACCTGGGTTATTTCTTCGACGACCACGTCCGCTTCAT
GGATGCCTTCATCGAAGCCCTGGGTCTGGAAGAGGTCGTCCTGGTCATTCACGACTGGGGCTCCGCTCTG
GGTTTCCACTGGGCCAAGCGCAATCCAGAGCGCGTCAAAGGTATTGCATTTATGGAGTTCATCCGCCCTA
TCCCGACCTGGGACGAATGGCCAGAATTTGCCCGCGAGACCTTCCAGGCCTTCCGCACCACCGACGTCGG
CCGCAAGCTGATCATCGATCAGAACGTTTTTATCGAGGGTACGCTGCCGATGGGTGTCGTCCGCCCGCTG
ACTGAAGTCGAGATGGACCATTACCGCGAGCCGTTCCTGAATCCTGTTGACCGCGAGCCACTGTGGCGCT
TCCCAAACGAGCTGCCAATCGCCGGTGAGCCAGCGAACATCGTCGCGCTGGTCGAAGAATACATGGACTG
GCTGCACCAGTCCCCTGTCCCGAAGCTGCTGTTCTGGGGCACCCCAGGCGTTCTGATCCCACCGGCCGAA
GCCGCTCGCCTGGCCAAAAGCCTGCCTAACTGCAAGGCTGTGGACATCGGCCCGGGTCTGAATCTGCTGC
AAGAAGACAACCCGGACCTGATCGGCAGCGAGATCGCGCGCTGGCTGTCGACGCTCGAGATTTCCGGCGA
GCCAACCACTGAGGATCTGTACTTTCAGAGCGATAACGCGATCGCTTCCGGTACCATGCCGCGCGCTCCC
CGCTGCCGAGCCGTGCGCTCCCTGCTGCGCAGCCACTACCGCGAGGTGCTGCCGCTGGCCACGTTCGTGC
GGCGCCTGGGGCCCCAGGGCTGGCGGCTGGTGCAGCGCGGGGACCCGGCGGCTTTCCGCGCGCTGGTGGC
CCAGTGCCTGGTGTGCGTGCCCTGGGACGCACGGCCGCCCCCCGCCGCCCCCTCCTTCCGCCAGGTGGGC
CTCCCCGGGGTCGGCGTCCGGCTGGGGTTGAGGGCGGCCGGGGGGAACCAGCGACATGCGGAGAGCAGCG
CAGGCGACTCAGGGCGCTTCCCCCGCAGGTGTCCTGCCTGAAGGAGCTGGTGGCCCGAGTGCTGCAGAGG
CTGTGCGAGCGCGGCGCGAAGAACGTGCTGGCCTTCGGCTTCGCGCTGCTGGACGGGGCCCGCGGGGGCC
CCCCCGAGGCCTTCACCACCAGCGTGCGCAGCTACCTGCCCAACACGGTGACCGACGCACTGCGGGGGAG
CGGGGCGTGGGGGCTGCTGCTGCGCCGCGTGGGCGACGACGTGCTGGTTCACCTGCTGGCACGCTGCGCG
CTCTTTGTGCTGGTGGCTCCCAGCTGCGCCTACCAGGTGTGCGGGCCGCCGCTGTACCAGCTCGGCGCTG
CCACTCAGGCCCGGCCCCCGCCACACGCTAGTGGACCCCGAAGGCGTCTGGGATGCGAACGGGCCTGGAA
CCATAGCGTCAGGGAGGCCGGGGTCCCCCTGGGCCTGCCAGCCCCGGGTGCGAGGAGGCGCGGGGGCAGT
GCCAGCCGAAGTCTGCCGTTGCCCAAGAGGCCCAGGCGTGGCGCTGCCCCTGAGCCGGAGCGGACGCCCG
TTGGGCAGGGGTCCTGGGCCCACCCGGGCAGGACGCGTGGACCGAGTGACCGTGGTTTCTGTGTGGTGTC
ACCTGCCAGACCCGCCGAAGAAGCCACCTCTTTGGAGGGTGCGCTCTCTGGCACGCGCCACTCCCACCCA
TCCGATATCGGAACATCCCAATGGCGCGCCGAGCTTGGCTCGAGCATGGTCATAGCTGTTTCCTGTGTGA
AATTGTTATCCGCTCACAATTCCACACAACATACGAGCCGGAAGCATAAAGTGTAAAGCCTGGGGTGCCT
AATGAGTGAGCTAACTCACATTAATTGCGTTGCGCTCACTGCCCGCTTTCCAGTCGGGAAACCTGTCGTG
CCAGCTGCATTAATGAATCGGCCAACGCGCGGGGAGAGGCGGTTTGCGTATTGGGCGCTCTTCCGCTTCC
TCGCTCACTGACTCGCTGCGCTCGGTCGTTCGGCTGCGGCGAGCGGTATCAGCTCACTCAAAGGCGGTAA
TACGGTTATCCACAGAATCAGGGGATAACGCAGGAAAGAACATGTGAGCAAAAGGCCAGCAAAAGGCCAG
GAACCGTAAAAAGGCCGCGTTGCTGGCGTTTTTCCATAGGCTCCGCCCCCCTGACGAGCATCACAAAAAT
CGACGCTCAAGTCAGAGGTGGCGAAACCCGACAGGACTATAAAGATACCAGGCGTTTCCCCCTGGAAGCT
CCCTCGTGCGCTCTCCTGTTCCGACCCTGCCGCTTACCGGATACCTGTCCGCCTTTCTCCCTTCGGGAAG
CGTGGCGCTTTCTCATAGCTCACGCTGTAGGTATCTCAGTTCGGTGTAGGTCGTTCGCTCCAAGCTGGGC
TGTGTGCACGAACCCCCCGTTCAGCCCGACCGCTGCGCCTTATCCGGTAACTATCGTCTTGAGTCCAACC
CGGTAAGACACGACTTATCGCCACTGGCAGCAGCCACTGGTAACAGGATTAGCAGAGCGAGGTATGTAGG
CGGTGCTACAGAGTTCTTGAAGTGGTGGCCTAACTACGGCTACACTAGAAGAACAGTATTTGGTATCTGC
GCTCTGCTGAAGCCAGTTACCTTCGGAAAAAGAGTTGGTAGCTCTTGATCCGGCAAACAAACCACCGCTG
GTAGCGGTGGTTTTTTTGTTTGCAAGCAGCAGATTACGCGCAGAAAAAAAGGATCTCAAGAAGATCCTTT
GATCTTTTCTACGGGGTCTGACGCTCAGTGGAACGAAAACTCACGTTAAGGGATTTTGGTCATGAGATTA
TCAAAAAGGATCTTCACCTAGATCCTTTTAAATTAAAAATGAAGTTTTAAATCAATCTAAAGTATATATG
AGTAAACTTGGTCTGACAGTTAGAAAAACTCATCGAGCATCAAATGAAACTGCAATTTATTCATATCAGG
ATTATCAATACCATATTTTTGAAAAAGCCGTTTCTGTAATGAAGGAGAAAACTCACCGAGGCAGTTCCAT
AGGATGGCAAGATCCTGGTATCGGTCTGCGATTCCGACTCGTCCAACATCAATACAACCTATTAATTTCC
CCTCGTCAAAAATAAGGTTATCAAGTGAGAAATCACCATGAGTGACGACTGAATCCGGTGAGAATGGCAA
AAGTTTATGCATTTCTTTCCAGACTTGTTCAACAGGCCAGCCATTACGCTCGTCATCAAAATCACTCGCA
TCAACCAAACCGTTATTCATTCGTGATTGCGCCTGAGCGAGACGAAATACGCGATCGCTGTTAAAAGGAC
AATTACAAACAGGAATCGAATGCAACCGGCGCAGGAACACTGCCAGCGCATCAACAATATTTTCACCTGA
ATCAGGATATTCTTCTAATACCTGGAATGCTGTTTTCCCAGGGATCGCAGTGGTGAGTAACCATGCATCA
TCAGGAGTACGGATAAAATGCTTGATGGTCGGAAGAGGCATAAATTCCGTCAGCCAGTTTAGTCTGACCA
TCTCATCTGTAACATCATTGGCAACGCTACCTTTGCCATGTTTCAGAAACAACTCTGGCGCATCGGGCTT
CCCATACAATCGATAGATTGTCGCACCTGATTGCCCGACATTATCGCGAGCCCATTTATACCCATATAAA
TCAGCATCCATGTTGGAATTTAATCGCGGCCTAGAGCAAGACGTTTCCCGTTGAATATGGCTCATACTCT
TCCTTTTTCAATATTATTGAAGCATTTATCAGGGTTATTGTCTCATGAGCGGATACATATTTGAATGTAT
TTAGAAAAATAAACAAATAGGGGTTCCGCGCACATTTCCCCGAAAAGTGCCACCTGACGTCTAAGAAACC
ATTATTATCATGACATTAACCTATAAAAATAGGCGTATCACGAGGCCCTTTCGTC
Features (pLannotate 1.2.2; 20 found; start..end, strand, type, name):
    137..236     +  misc_feature   bom (fragment): basis of mobility region from pBR322
    242..399     -  CDS            lacZα (fragment): LacZα fragment of β-galactosidase; lacZ fragment
   1482..1547    +  CDS            3xFLAG: three tandem FLAG® epitope tags, followed by an enterokinase cleavage site
   1548..1581    -  protein_bind   loxP: Cre-mediated recombination occurs in the 8-bp core sequence (GCATACAT). Cre recombinase
   1588..1636    -  polyA_signal   poly(A) signal: synthetic polyadenylation signal
   1637..2236    -  CDS            PuroR: puromycin N-acetyltransferase; pac from Streptomyces alboniger; confers resistance to puromycin
   2243..2559    -  promoter       SV40 promoter: SV40 enhancer and early promoter
   2566..2599    -  protein_bind   loxP: Cre-mediated recombination occurs in the 8-bp core sequence (GCATACAT). Cre recombinase
   2608..3498    +  CDS            HaloTag®: modified bacterial dehalogenase that forms covalent bonds with chloroalkane derivatives
   3511..3531    +  CDS            TEV site: tobacco etch virus (TEV) protease recognition and cleavage site
   3556..3777    +  CDS            hTERT (fragment): human telomerase reverse transcriptase, the catalytic subunit of telomerase; TERT; prevents telomere shortening and allows postsenescent cells to proliferate beyond crisis (Counter et al., 1998); also known as EST2
   3876..4554    +  CDS            hTERT (fragment): human telomerase reverse transcriptase, the catalytic subunit of telomerase; TERT; prevents telomere shortening and allows postsenescent cells to proliferate beyond crisis (Counter et al., 1998); also known as EST2
   4623..4639    -  protein_bind   lac operator: The lac repressor binds to the lac operator to inhibit transcription in E. coli. This inhibition can be relieved by adding lactose or isopropyl-β-D-thiogalactopyranoside (IPTG). lac repressor encoded by lacI
   4647..4677    -  promoter       lac promoter: promoter for the E. coli lac operon
   4692..4713    -  protein_bind   CAP binding site: CAP binding activates transcription in the presence of cAMP. E. coli catabolite activator protein
   4726..4818    -  CDS            lacI (fragment): lac repressor; lacI; The lac repressor binds to the lac operator to inhibit transcription in E. coli. This inhibition can be relieved by adding lactose or isopropyl-β-D-thiogalactopyranoside (IPTG).
   5001..5589    -  rep_origin     ori: high-copy-number ColE1/pMB1/pBR322/pUC origin of replication
   5760..6575    -  CDS            KanR: aminoglycoside phosphotransferase; aph(3')-Ia; confers resistance to kanamycin in bacteria or G418 (Geneticin®) in eukaryotes
   6576..6680    -  promoter       AmpR promoter: bla
   6775..35      +  CDS            rop (fragment) (across the origin): Rop protein, which maintains plasmids at low copy number; rop
