[The description below was written by a language model from this plasmid's Addgene catalogue record and pLannotate feature annotations shown in this document.]
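Description:
FLAG-LoxP-PURO-LoxP-HaloTERT WT HR Donor is a homology-directed repair template for modifying the endogenous human TERT locus so that telomerase reverse transcriptase is made with an N-terminal FLAG-HaloTag fusion. The catalogue lists the backbone as pFastBac. However, the annotated 6.8 kb sequence shows no baculovirus transposition elements, only features of a general cloning plasmid: a high-copy ColE1/pUC-type origin, a kanamycin resistance gene driven by the bla promoter, and lac promoter/operator and lacZα remnants flanking the insert. It is propagated in E. coli under kanamycin selection.

The payload begins with about 1 kb of unannotated sequence upstream of the tag, presumably the 5′ homology arm from the TERT promoter region, although the feature table does not label it. A 3xFLAG epitope follows, then a loxP-flanked puromycin cassette (SV40 enhancer/early promoter, PuroR and a synthetic poly(A) signal) placed in the reverse orientation. After the cassette come HaloTag, a TEV protease site and two hTERT coding fragments separated by a short gap. These fragments match the recorded insert of exon 1 and part of exon 2, and they also serve as the 3′ homology arm. No exogenous promoter drives the fusion, which relies on the endogenous TERT promoter after integration.

In use, puromycin selects human cells that have integrated the donor. While the cassette remains in place, it interrupts the FLAG-Halo reading frame. Cre recombinase then excises the marker and leaves a single loxP site between 3xFLAG and HaloTag, which is expected to restore a continuous FLAG-HaloTag-TERT open reading frame. HaloTag binds chloroalkane ligands covalently, so fluorescent dyes can be attached, consistent with the associated work on live-cell imaging of telomerase recruitment to telomeres.
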