Addgene plasmid #86843: FLAG-LoxP-PURO-LoxP-HaloTERT WT HR Donor
Purpose: HR Donor for N-terminal FLAG-HaloTag-TERT fusion in human cells. Includes Puro selection marker flanked by LoxP sites.
Depositing lab: Thomas Cech. Depositing organization: University of Colorado, Boulder. Publication: Live Cell Imaging Reveals the Dynamics of Telomerase Recruitment to Telomeres. Schmidt JC, Zaug AJ, Cech TR. Cell. 2016 Aug 25;166(5):1188-1197.e9. doi: 10.1016/j.cell.2016.07.033. Epub 2016 Aug 11. PubMed 27523609.
Backbone
  Vector backbone: pFastBac
  Vector type: Mammalian Expression
  Selectable markers: Puromycin
Growth in bacteria
  Bacterial resistance: Kanamycin, 50 μg/mL
  Growth temperature: 37°C
  Growth strain: DH5alpha
  Copy number: High Copy
Gene/Insert
  Gene/Insert name: FLAG-HaloTag-TERT Exon 1 and part of Exon 2
  Species: H. sapiens (human)
  Insert size (bp): 3000
  Entrez Gene: TERT (a.k.a. CMM9, DKCA2, DKCB4, EST2, PFBMFT1, TCS1, TP2, TRT, hEST2, hTRT)
  Promoter: Endogenous TERT promoter
  Tag / fusion protein: FLAG-HaloTag (N terminal on insert)
  Cloning method: Unknown
  Sequencing primers: 5′ M13f; 3′ M13r
Terms and licenses: Academic/Nonprofit Terms; Industry Terms: Not Available to Industry
How to cite: FLAG-LoxP-PURO-LoxP-HaloTERT WT HR Donor was a gift from Thomas Cech (Addgene plasmid # 86843 ; http://n2t.net/addgene:86843 ; RRID:Addgene_86843)
